Addgene plasmid #57810: PS-mOrange-Homer1-N-18
Purpose: Localization: Integrin/Focal Adhesions, Excitation: 548 / 634, Emission: 565 / 662
Depositing lab: Michael Davidson. Depositing organization: Florida State University, Tallahassee.
Backbone
  Vector backbone: PS-mOrange-N1
  Backbone size w/o insert (bp): 4750
  Vector type: Mammalian Expression
  Selectable markers: Neomycin (select with G418)
Growth in bacteria
  Bacterial resistance: Kanamycin, 50 μg/mL
  Growth temperature: 37°C
  Growth strain: DH5alpha
  Copy number: High Copy
Gene/Insert
  Gene/Insert name: Homer1 (alt name: NM_031707.1)
  Species: R. norvegicus (rat)
  Entrez Gene: Homer1 (a.k.a. HOMER1F, Vesl-1)
  Promoter: CMV
  Tag / fusion protein: PS-mOrange (C terminal on backbone)
  Cloning method: Unknown
  Sequencing primers: 5′ CMV-F; 3′ SV40pA-R
Terms and licenses: Academic/Nonprofit Terms; Industry Terms: Not Available to Industry
Depositor comments: . Excitation = 548 / 634; Emission = 565 / 662
How to cite: PS-mOrange-Homer1-N-18 was a gift from Michael Davidson (Addgene plasmid # 57810 ; http://n2t.net/addgene:57810 ; RRID:Addgene_57810)
