[The description below was written by a language model from this plasmid's Addgene catalogue record.]
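Description:
PS-mOrange-Homer1-N-18 is a mammalian expression plasmid built on the PS-mOrange-N1 backbone (about 4.75 kb without the insert), an N1-style fluorescent protein fusion vector. It is maintained in E. coli as a high-copy plasmid under kanamycin selection. It also carries a neomycin resistance marker, so transfected mammalian cells can be selected with G418. No feature table accompanies the record, so the origins of replication and the promoters driving the resistance marker are not explicitly listed. The use of an SV40 polyA reverse sequencing primer suggests an SV40 polyadenylation signal downstream of the fusion cassette.

The payload is rat (R. norvegicus) Homer1, also known as Vesl-1, expressed from the CMV promoter, a strong constitutive promoter in most mammalian cell lines. Homer1 sits upstream of the fluorescent protein, so PS-mOrange is fused to its C terminus. The "N-18" in the name probably refers to the linker between the two parts, but the record does not define it, and the cloning method is listed as unknown. PS-mOrange is a photoswitchable variant of mOrange. The two spectral states given in the record are orange (excitation 548 nm, emission 565 nm) and far-red (excitation 634 nm, emission 662 nm), which correspond to the protein before and after photoconversion.

The stated purpose is as a localization marker, catalogued under integrin/focal adhesions. The construct is suited to live-cell imaging of Homer1 distribution. Because the tag is photoswitchable, a chosen subpopulation of the fusion protein can be optically highlighted and tracked over time.
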