>Addgene plasmid #57810 | PS-mOrange-Homer1-N-18 | depositor partial sequence | sequence record 88915 | insert sequence
CCCATTGCTAGTGACGTCAGATCCGCTAGCGCCACCATGGGGGAACAACCTATCTTCAGCACTCGAGCTC
ATGTCTTCCAGATCGACCCAAACACAAAGAAGAACTGGGTACCCACCAGCAAGCATGCAGTTACTGTGTC
TTATTTCTATGACAGCACAAGGAATGTGTATAGGATAATCAGTTTAGACGGCTCAAAGGCAATAATAAAT
AGCACCATCACTCCAAACATGACATTTACTAAAACATCTCAAAAGTTTGGCCAATGGGCTGATAGCCGGG
CAAACACTGTTTATGGACTGGGATTCTCCTCTGAGCATCATCTCTCAAAATTTGCAGAAAAGTTTCAGGA
ATTTAAAGAAGCTGCTCGGCTGGCAAAGGAGAAGTCGCAGGAGAAGATGGAACTGACCAGTACCCCTTCA
CAGGAATCAGCAGGAGGAGATCTTCAGTCTCCTTTAACACCAGAAAGTATCAATGGGACAGATGATGAGA
GAACACCCGATGTGACACAGAACTCAGAGCCAAGGGCTGAGCCAGCTCAGAATGCATTGCCATTTTCACA
TAGTGCCGGGGATCGAACCCAGGGCCTCTCTCATGCTAGTTCAGCCATCAGCAAACACTGGGAGGCTGAA
CTAGCCACGCTCAAGGGGAACAATGCCAAGCTCACCGCAGCGCTGCTGGAGTCCACTGCCAACGTGAAGC
AGTGGAAGCAACAGCTGGCTGCCTACCAGGAGGAGGCAGAGCGGCTGCACAAGCGGGTCACGGAGCTGGA
ATGTGTTAGTAGTCAAGCAAACGCGGTGCACAGCCACAAGACAGAGCTGAGTCAGACAGTGCAGAGCTGG
AAGAGACCCTAAAAGTAAAGGAAGAGGAAATAGAAAGATTAAAACAAGAAATTGATAACGCCAGAGAACT
TCAAGAACAGAGGGACTCTTTGACTCAGAAACTACAGGAAGTTGAGATTCGAAATAAAGACCTGGAGGGC
AGCTGTCGGAGCTGGAGCAGCGCCTGAGAGAGCCAGAGCGAGCAGACGCTTTCCGCAGTAACCTGAGACT
CTCCTAGAGATCTGACGGAAAATATTTGACTACAGATGCGGATATTGCAGCTACTAGATGCAGCGGTCAG
CGTTCTAGCGCTCGGGAGTGAGGGAATCACGTCGCCACATGTGAGCAGGCGAGAAAATAAATGCATCATC
AGGATTCATGCTCAGGTCATGAGACCGTAACGTCAATCGAATATAGGAAGAACAAAGCCCCCTA
