>Addgene plasmid #57810 | PS-mOrange-Homer1-N-18 | depositor partial sequence | sequence record 88916 | insert sequence 2
TATCATACTTGCCAACGTGTAAAGTACTGTGGAAGCACAGCTGCTGCTACAGAGAGCAGCGCTGACAAGC
CGTCCGAGCTGGATGGTAGTAGTCAGCAAATGCGGTGCACAGCACAAGAACAGAGCTGAGTCAGACAGTG
CAGAGCTGAGAGACCCTAAAGTAAAGGAAGAGGAAATAGAAAGATAAAACAAGAAATGATAACGCCAGAG
AACTTCAAGAACAGAGGGACTCTTTGACTCAGAAACTACAGGAAGTTGAGATTCGAAATAAAAGACCTGG
AGGGGCAGCTGTCGGAGCTGGAGCAGCGCCTGGAGAAGAGCCAGAGCGAGCAGGACGCTTCCGCAGTAAC
TGAAGACTCTCCTAGAGATTCTGGACGGGAAAATATTTGAACTAACAGAATTGCGGGATAATTTGGCCAA
GCTACTAGAATGCAGCGGGTCCAGCGGTTCTAGCGGCTCCGGGAGTGGAGGGGATCCACCGGTCGCCACC
ATGGTGAGCAAGGGCGAGGAGAATAATATGGCCATCATCAAGGAGTTCATGCGCTTCAAGGTGCGCATGG
AGGGCACCGTGAACGGCCACGAGTTCGAGATCGAGGGCGAGGGCGAGGGCCGCCCCTACGAGGGCTTTCA
GACCGCTAAGCTGAAGGTGACCAAGGGCGGCCCCCTGCCCTTCGCCTGGGACATCCTGTCCCCTCTCTTC
ACCTACGGCTCCAAGGCCTACGTGAAGCACCCCGCCGACATCCCCGACTACTTCAAGCTGTCCTTCCCCG
AGGGCTTCAAGTGGGAGCGCGTGATGAACTACGAGGACGGCGGCGTGGTGACCGTGACCCAGGACTCCTC
ACTGCAGGACGGCGAGTTCATCTACAAGGTGAAGATGCGCGGCACCAACTTCCCCTCCGACGGCCCCGTG
ATGCAGAAGAAGACCATGGGCTGGGAGGCCTCCTCCGAGCGGATGTACCCCGAGGACGGCGCCCTGAAGG
GCGAGATCAGGATGAGGCTGAAGCTGAAGGACGGCGGCCACTACACCTCCGAGGTCAAGACCACCTACAA
GGCCAAGAAGTCCGTGCAGCTGCCCGGCGCCTACATCGTCGGCATCAAGCTGGACATCACCTCCCACAAC
GAGGACTACACCATCGTGGAACAGTACGAACGCGCCGAGGGCCGCCACTCCACCGGCGGCATGGACGAGC
TGTACAAGTAAGCGGCCGCGACTCTAGATCATAATCAGCCATACCACAATTGTAGAAGAAATCCCC
