>Addgene plasmid #57810 | PS-mOrange-Homer1-N-18 | addgene partial sequence | sequence record 112368 | C-ter-GFP 5'-CTCCTCGCCCTTGCTCAC-3'
TGGACCCGCTGCATTCTAGTAGCTTGGCCAAATTATCCCGCAATTCTGTTAGTTCAAATATTTTCCCGTC
CAGAATCTCTAGGAGAGTCTTCAGGTTACTGCGGAAAGCGTCCTGCTCGCTCTGGCTCTTCTCCAGGCGC
TGCTCCAGCTCCGACAGCTGCCCCTCCAGGTCTTTATTTCGAATCTCAACTTCCTGTAGTTTCTGAGTCA
AAGAGTCCCTCTGTTCTTGAAGTTCTCTGGCGTTATCAATTTCTTGTTTTAATCTTTCTATTTCCTCTTC
CTTTACTTTTAGGGTCTCTTCCAGCTCCTGCACTGTCTGACTCAGCTCTGTCTTGTGGCTGTGCACCGCG
TTTGCTTGACTACTAACACATTCCAGCTCCGTGACCCGCTTGTGCAGCCGCTCTGCCTCCTCCTGGTAGG
CAGCCAGCTGTTGCTTCCACTGCTTCACGTTGGCAGTGGACTCCAGCAGCGCTGCGGTGAGCTTGGCATT
GTTCCCCTTGAGCGTGGCTAGTTCAGCCTCCCAGTGTTTGCTGATGGCTGAACTAGCATGAGAGAGGCCC
TGGGTTCGATCCCCGGCACTATGTGAAAATGGCAATGCATTCTGAGCTGGCTCAGCCCTTGGCTCTGAGT
TCTGTGTCACATCGGGTGTTCTCTCATCATCTGTCCCATTGATACTTTCTGGTGTTAAAGGAGACTGAAG
ATCTCCTCCTGCTGATTCCTGTGAAGGGGTACTGGTCAGTTCCATCTTCTCCTGCGACTTCTCCTTTGCC
